>Addgene plasmid #22648 | pR-Pst | addgene partial sequence | sequence record 28501 | 22648 with T7
TCTAGAGTCGANCTGCAGTCTCAGATATCTTCCATGGAGAAGAACCTGAAGAACATCGAGGAGGAGAACA
AGCTCATTGAGGAGCAGAATGAGGCCCTGTTTCTGGAATTGTCTGGGCTTAGCCAGGCCCTCATCCAAAG
TCTTGCCAATATTCGCCTTCCACACCTGGAGCCAATATGTGAACAGAATTTTGACGCCTATGTGAACACC
CTCACTGACATGTACTCCAATCAGGACTGCTACCAGAATCCGGAGAACAAAGGCCTTCTGGAAACGATCA
AGCAAGCTGTGAGGGGCATTCAGGTCTAGGCTGCACTGCACACAGGAGTCTCTGCTCTGATCCTCACAGT
GAGGACCCTGACTTATAGCCACTTCTAATTGGAAGCCTGGGTGCAGCCTTGGGCAGCTTACCCAAAGGGG
AGCCTGGAAATCAGTGTCTCCTATGATGTCCCCATTAGGCCTGGGCATAGAAGACCTCTCTATGTGAGTG
CCTGGGGACACTGAAGTATTACAAAGCGATTTATTTTTGTTTTTTGTTTTGTTTTGTTTTAAAGAAGTCT
GAAGAGCAGCTCAAAGTCTCCGGTGGAAACTCATGGACAAGGTTCTCAGGGAAGTTTTGGAGTTTGCAGC
CACAGTATTCCATTGTTTGTCAAGGTTGGGAGGG
