[The description below was written by a language model from this plasmid's Addgene catalogue record.]
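Description:
pR-Pst is a bacterial cloning and in vitro transcription plasmid built on the pGEM-3Z backbone (about 2.7 kb without insert), carrying a roughly 1.5 kb fragment of rat (Rattus norvegicus) Myelin Transcription Factor 1 (Myt1). Myt1 is a CCHC zinc finger transcription factor associated with the oligodendrocyte lineage and developing neurons. The fragment was inserted by restriction cloning into the PstI site of the polylinker, and both flanking PstI sites were preserved, so the insert can be released intact with that enzyme. The plasmid is propagated in E. coli under ampicillin selection. The record also lists LacZ as a marker, reflecting the lacZ alpha-fragment blue/white screening system of pGEM-type vectors, in which an insert in the polylinker disrupts alpha-complementation. Copy number is recorded as unknown.

The useful property of this backbone is that the polylinker is flanked by opposing T7 and SP6 bacteriophage RNA polymerase promoters, which also serve as the sequencing primer sites for the insert. Linearising the plasmid on one side of the insert and transcribing from the promoter on the other side yields run-off RNA of defined length from either strand. According to the depositor's comments, HindIII linearisation is used to make the sense probe and XbaI linearisation the antisense probe, each about 1.5 kb, for detecting Myt1 transcripts on Northern blots. The record does not state which polymerase pairs with which digest, which region of the Myt1 cDNA the fragment covers, or its orientation. There is no eukaryotic promoter or tag noted, so the construct is a riboprobe template rather than an expression vector.
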