Addgene plasmid #22648: pR-Pst
Depositing lab: Lynn Hudson. Depositing organization: National Institute of Neurological Disorders and Strokes (NINDS). Publication: Myelin transcription factor 1 (Myt1) of the oligodendrocyte lineage, along with a closely related CCHC zinc finger, is expressed in developing neurons in the mammalian central nervous system. Kim JG, Armstrong RC, v Agoston D, Robinsky A, Wiese C, Nagle J, Hudson LD. J Neurosci Res. 1997 Oct 15. 50(2):272-90. 10.1002/(SICI)1097-4547(19971015)50:2<272::AID-JNR16>3.0.CO;2-A PubMed 9373037.
Backbone
  Vector backbone: pGEM-3Z
  Backbone manufacturer: Promega
  Backbone size w/o insert (bp): 2743
  Vector type: Cloning and RNA Synthesis
  Selectable markers: LacZ
Growth in bacteria
  Bacterial resistance: Ampicillin, 100 μg/mL
  Growth temperature: 37°C
  Growth strain: DH5alpha
  Copy number: Unknown
Gene/Insert
  Gene/Insert name: Myelin Transcription Factor 1 (alt name: Myt1)
  Species: R. norvegicus (rat)
  Insert size (bp): 1500
  Entrez Gene: Myt1
  Cloning method: Restriction Enzyme; 5′ cloning site PstI (not destroyed); 3′ cloning site PstI (not destroyed)
  Sequencing primers: 5′ T7 Promoter; 3′ SP6 Promoter
Terms and licenses: Academic/Nonprofit Terms; Industry Terms: Not Available to Industry
Depositor comments: Used to make Sense (HindIII) and antisense probes (XbaI) (1.5kb) for RNA analysis on Northern blots This Rat Myt1 DNA cloned by Hudson lab.
How to cite: pR-Pst was a gift from Lynn Hudson (Addgene plasmid # 22648 ; http://n2t.net/addgene:22648 ; RRID:Addgene_22648)
